Addgene plasmid #44550: pCM305
Depositing lab: Michael Grunstein. Depositing organization: University of California, Los Angeles (UCLA). Publication: Acetylation of H2AZ Lys 14 is associated with genome-wide gene activity in yeast. Millar CB, Xu F, Zhang K, Grunstein M. Genes Dev. 2006 Mar 15;20(6):711-22. 10.1101/gad.1395506 PubMed 16543223.
Backbone
  Vector backbone: pRS416
  Vector type: Yeast Expression
  Selectable markers: URA3
Growth in bacteria
  Bacterial resistance: Ampicillin, 100 μg/mL
  Growth temperature: 37°C
  Growth strain: XL1 Blue
  Copy number: Unknown
Gene/Insert
  Gene/Insert name: HA-htz1
  Species: S. cerevisiae (budding yeast)
  Cloning method: Restriction Enzyme; 5′ cloning site HindIII (unknown if destroyed); 3′ cloning site SalI (unknown if destroyed)
  Sequencing primers: 5′ M13_Rev; 3′ M13_F20
Terms and licenses: Academic/Nonprofit Terms; Industry Terms: Not Available to Industry
How to cite: pCM305 was a gift from Michael Grunstein (Addgene plasmid # 44550 ; http://n2t.net/addgene:44550 ; RRID:Addgene_44550)
