[The description below was written by a language model from this plasmid's Addgene catalogue record.]
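Description:
pCM305 is a yeast expression plasmid built on the pRS416 backbone, one of the standard pRS shuttle vectors for Saccharomyces cerevisiae. pRS416 is generally known as a centromeric (CEN/ARS) low-copy vector, although the record itself lists copy number as unknown. In yeast the plasmid is selected through the URA3 auxotrophic marker, which complements uracil auxotrophy in ura3 strains and also allows counter-selection against the plasmid on 5-FOA. In E. coli it is propagated under ampicillin selection.

The insert is HA-htz1, the budding yeast HTZ1 gene encoding the histone variant H2A.Z, fused to an HA epitope tag. It was placed in the polylinker by restriction cloning between HindIII and SalI, and the insert can be read from the flanking M13 reverse and forward primer sites. The record does not state which promoter drives expression. pRS416 carries no yeast promoter of its own, so expression probably depends on regulatory sequence carried within the cloned fragment, but this is not documented. The record also does not give the position of the HA tag on the protein, or say whether the allele is wild type or mutated.

The associated publication concerns acetylation of H2A.Z lysine 14 and its genome-wide relationship to gene activity in yeast. The plasmid therefore fits uses such as supplying epitope-tagged Htz1 in yeast strains, for example for immunoprecipitation, chromatin immunoprecipitation or western detection with anti-HA antibodies. No feature table was supplied, so these details rest on the catalogue fields alone.
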