>Addgene plasmid #44550 | pCM305 | addgene partial sequence | sequence record 64829 | M13-F20
ATTGGGTACCGGGCCCCCCCTCGAGGTCGACAGTATAACTAGTGGTGAAGCTGTTATTAGAAATGGTAGG
GGGGTTTTTTTTTTGTCCTGTCGGCACGTATGGAAATTTATCGTCTATTAAACCTTTTCTTTGATTTGAT
TTCTACAGTGTACTTTTGTAGGTGTCCTTAATTTCCATTTTTCCGGGTATGCAAAGTTCAACAAAAAGAA
AGCCCTGACCAAATTTCTGCGTACATAACGGCTACTGCGCTATCGTTGGGAATATTGTGTGAGAGTATAT
TTTCATGCTATATATTATAGTAAAAACATAAGAGATTAGACGTGAAAGGAGAGATAGATTACATATATGT
ATGTATATAACTCGGGTACGGAGAGACAAATTTCAACTTATAATAATGATACAGACGTTAATATGGATAG
AATGAGGATACAGGAGCAGGGAGAATTACGGGAAATGGGAAAGAAAAACTATTCTTCTTATTTCTTACTT
CCCTTTTTTTCCACTTTCAATAATAATGCTTTATTTATATGAGGCAAAACACCACCTGAAGCAATTGTAG
CCCTGATCAAAGAATCTAACTCATCGTCACCTCTAATGGCCAATTGCAGATGTCTTGGGGTAATCCTCTT
GACTTTAAGATCCTTGGCTGCATTACCAGCCAACTCCAGCACTTCAGCAGTCAAATATTCCAACACAGCA
GTCAAATAAATGGCAGCTTTGGATCCTACTCTTGTTCGGCCGGTAGCGTGCCTTTTCAGGTAACGCTTAA
TCCTACCGACAGGAAACTGCAAGCCAGCCCTTGCTGAAGAAGATTGAGATCTCAATGAACCACTGTCTTT
AGCGCCGGATTTACCTTTACCTCCATGAGCTTTTCCTGACATCTGTAGG
