>Addgene plasmid #44550 | pCM305 | addgene partial sequence | sequence record 64830 | M13-Rev 5'-CAGGAAACAGCTATGACC-3'
ACAAAGCTGGAGCTCCACCGCGGTGGCGGCCGCTCTAGAACTAGTGGATCCCCCGGGCTGCAGGAATTCG
ATATCAAGCTTCGTATAGTATTCATTATACGATTATTAGGAGTGCTGATGACTATCGTCTGTATTCTCTG
AAGTGTTTGCCGCTGTTGTGTCTTGCCTTGCAACAGCGTATGTTTACCGTTTTATATATTGCGTGGCGCG
CACCCGGTGATAAGAAACATCCATGTGATAAAACTCCGCACGTTGCTTGATTAATTAACCTCGGAGGTGT
TACCCGCAATCAATATGTCTGCCAGCCGCCCGCCCGCCCCGGAGAAAAGAGCTTAGGACAAGAATCACTG
TCTCTTACCTTGGAATCAGGGCAGGTCCGCACAAGCGGTAGTAAGCACATACCTAAAATAGCAGTATTCT
TCTTTCTTTAGAGAACGTTAGACTCAATTGAAAAGGTTTACTGAATGCATCCATGCTAGATTAGCACACA
GTAACTTTACGCCCGTAACTTACTACTCGTAGAACTGGCCGCTGGTGTTCCGTAACCCGCCGCGCTCGCT
CCGTGCACGAAAACAACAAAACAAAAAAAACAACAAATAAAGCATACAGCTCTATTTAACAGCTGAACTA
TTATCCAGTGTAATAGAGTCACAACCCCCAACTAAAAAACACTGCGGACTCTATTATACTTCAGTCGGAA
AAAATATCGTTAAATTCAATTTCGCACTATAGCCGCACGTAAAATAACTTAACATAATGAGGGAACAAAA
GCTGGAGCTCCACCGCGGTGGCGGCCGCATCTTTTACCCATACGATGTTCCTGACTATGCGGGCTATCCC
TATGACGTCCCGGACTATGCAGGATCCTATCCATATGATGTTCCAGATTACGCTACTAGTCTCGAGGGGG
