>Addgene plasmid #44550 | pCM305 | addgene partial sequence | sequence record 65312 | pBluescriptSK
TCATTATACGATTATTAGGAGTGCTGATGACTATCGTCTGTATTCTCTGAAGTGTTTGCCGCTGTTGTGT
CTTGCCTTGCAACAGCGTATGTTTACCGTTTTATATATTGCGTGGCGCGCACCCGGTGATAAGAAACATC
CATGTGATAAAACTCCGCACGTTGCTTGATTAATTAACCTCGGAGGTGTTACCCGCAATCAATATGTCTG
CCAGCCGCCCGCCCGCCCCGGAGAAAAGAGCTTAGGACAAGAATCACTGTCTCTTACCTTGGAATCAGGG
CAGGTCCGCACAAGCGGTAGTAAGCACATACCTAAAATAGCAGTATTCTTCTTTCTTTAGAGAACGTTAG
ACTCAATTGAAAAGGTTTACTGAATGCATCCATGCTAGATTAGCACACAGTAACTTTACGCCCGTAACTT
ACTACTCGTAGAACTGGCCGCTGGTGTTCCGTAACCCGCCGCGCTCGCTCCGTGCACGAAAACAACAAAA
CAAAAAAAACAACAAATAAAGCATACAGCTCTATTTAACAGCTGAACTATTATCCAGTGTAATAGAGTCA
CAACCCCCAACTAAAAAACACTGCGGACTCTATTATACTTCAGTCGGAAAAAATATCGTTAAATTCAATT
TCGCACTATAGCCGCACGTAAAATAACTTAACATAATGAGGGAACAAAAGCTGGAGCTCCACCGCGGTGG
CGGCCGCATCTTTTACCCATACGATGTTCCTGACTATGCGGGCTATCCCTATGACGTCCCGGACTATGCA
GGATCCTATCCATATGATGTTCCAGATTACGCTACTAGTCTCGAGGGGGGGCCCGGTACCCAATTCGCCC
TACAGATGTCAGGAAAAGCTCATGGAGGTAAAGGTAAATCC
